Addgene plasmid #89079: pCMV-hAR1-660
Purpose: mammalian expression of human androgen receptor N-terminal fragment 1-660 amino acids
Depositing lab: Elizabeth Wilson. Depositing organization: University of North Carolina at Chapel Hill. Publication: Transcriptional activation and nuclear targeting signals of the human androgen receptor. Simental JA, Sar M, Lane MV, French FS, Wilson EM. J Biol Chem. 1991 Jan 5;266(1):510-8. PubMed 1985913.
Backbone
  Vector backbone: pCMV5
  Vector type: Mammalian Expression
Growth in bacteria
  Bacterial resistance: Ampicillin, 100 μg/mL
  Growth temperature: 37°C
  Growth strain: DH5alpha
  Copy number: High Copy
Gene/Insert
  Gene/Insert name: hAR-1-660
  Species: H. sapiens (human)
  Mutation: aa 1-660 (contains exons A,B,C and part of D)
  Entrez Gene: AR (a.k.a. AIS, AR8, DHTR, HUMARA, HYSP1, KD, NR3C4, SBMA, SMAX1, TFM)
  Promoter: CMV
  Cloning method: Restriction Enzyme; 5′ cloning site BglII (not destroyed); 3′ cloning site HindIII (destroyed during cloning)
  Sequencing primers: 5′ CMV-F
Terms and licenses: Academic/Nonprofit Terms; Industry Terms: Not Available to Industry
How to cite: pCMV-hAR1-660 was a gift from Elizabeth Wilson (Addgene plasmid # 89079 ; http://n2t.net/addgene:89079 ; RRID:Addgene_89079)
