[The description below was written by a language model from this plasmid's Addgene catalogue record and pLannotate feature annotations shown in this document.]
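Description:
pCMV-hAR1-660 is a mammalian expression plasmid built on the pCMV5 backbone that produces a C-terminally truncated human androgen receptor (AR, NR3C4) comprising amino acids 1–660. According to the record, this fragment is encoded by exons A, B, C and part of D, so it retains the N-terminal region and the portion that follows it but lacks the C-terminal ligand-binding domain. The annotation notes that AR forms missing this domain may activate transcription independently of steroid hormone. The insert was placed between BglII and HindIII sites, with the HindIII site destroyed during cloning. No epitope tag or reporter fusion is annotated.

Transcription of the AR fragment is driven by the human cytomegalovirus immediate early enhancer and promoter, and the message is terminated by the human growth hormone polyadenylation signal located directly downstream of the coding region. An SV40 enhancer/early promoter element follows the poly(A) signal, but no mammalian selection marker is annotated after it, so the plasmid appears suited to transient transfection rather than drug selection of stable lines. In E. coli the 6.8 kb plasmid is maintained at high copy through a ColE1/pUC-type origin and selected with ampicillin via the β-lactamase gene. An f1 origin permits single-stranded DNA production. Backbone remnants include a T7 promoter, lac promoter/operator elements, and lacI and lacZα fragments. The associated work concerns the transcriptional activation and nuclear targeting signals of the human androgen receptor, which fits use of this construct as one of a set of deletion mutants for mapping receptor domains.
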