Features (pLannotate 1.2.2; 15 found; start..end, strand, type, name):
      1..380     +  enhancer       CMV enhancer: human cytomegalovirus immediate early enhancer
    382..581     +  promoter       CMV promoter: human cytomegalovirus (CMV) immediate early promoter
    826..2808    +  CDS            AR (fragment): ANDR_HUMAN - Also known as DHTR, NR3C4. Experimental evidence at protein level: Swiss-Prot protein existence level 1. [Isoform 4]: Lacks the C-terminal ligand-binding domain and may therefore constitutively activate the transcription of a specific set of genes independently of steroid hormones. From Homo sapiens (Human).
   2810..3432    +  polyA_signal   hGH poly(A) signal: human growth hormone polyadenylation signal
   3461..3790    +  promoter       SV40 promoter: SV40 enhancer and early promoter
   3829..3847    -  promoter       T7 promoter: promoter for bacteriophage T7 RNA polymerase
   3885..3901    -  protein_bind   lac operator: The lac repressor binds to the lac operator to inhibit transcription in E. coli. This inhibition can be relieved by adding lactose or isopropyl-β-D-thiogalactopyranoside (IPTG). lac repressor encoded by lacI
   3909..3939    -  promoter       lac promoter: promoter for the E. coli lac operon
   3954..3975    -  protein_bind   CAP binding site: CAP binding activates transcription in the presence of cAMP. E. coli catabolite activator protein
   3988..4080    -  CDS            lacI (fragment): lac repressor; lacI; The lac repressor binds to the lac operator to inhibit transcription in E. coli. This inhibition can be relieved by adding lactose or isopropyl-β-D-thiogalactopyranoside (IPTG).
   4263..4851    -  rep_origin     ori: high-copy-number ColE1/pMB1/pBR322/pUC origin of replication
   5022..5882    -  CDS            AmpR: β-lactamase; bla; confers resistance to ampicillin, carbenicillin, and related antibiotics
   5883..5987    -  promoter       AmpR promoter: bla
   6014..6442    +  rep_origin     f1 ori (sequence partly withheld): f1 bacteriophage origin of replication; arrow indicates direction of (+) strand synthesis
   6473..6627    -  CDS            lacZα (fragment): LacZα fragment of β-galactosidase; lacZ fragment
>Addgene plasmid #89079 | pCMV-hAR1-660 | addgene full sequence | sequence record 175227 | Addgene Assembled Sequence
GACATTGATTATTGACTAGTTATTAATAGTAATCAATTACGGGGTCATTAGTTCATAGCCCATATATGGA
GTTCCGCGTTACATAACTTACGGTAAATGGCCCGCCTGGCTGACCGCCCAACGACCCCCGCCCATTGACG
TCAATAATGACGTATGTTCCCATAGTAACGCCAATAGGGACTTTCCATTGACGTCAATGGGTGGAGTATT
TACGGTAAACTGCCCACTTGGCAGTACATCAAGTGTATCATATGCCAAGTCCGCCCCCTATTGACGTCAA
TGACGGTAAATGGCCCGCCTGGCATTATGCCCAGTACATGACCTTACGGGACTTTCCTACTTGGCAGTAC
ATCTACGTATTAGTCATCGCTATTACCATGGTGATGCGGTTTTGGCAGTACACCAATGGGCGTGGATAGC
GGTTTGACTCACGGGGATTTCCAAGTCTCCACCCCATTGACGTCAATGGGAGTTTGTTTTGGCACCAAAA
TCAACGGGACTTTCCAAAATGTCGTAATAACCCCGCCCCGTTGACGCAAATGGGCGGTAGGCGTGTACGG
TGGGAGGTCTATATAAGCAGAGCTCGTTTAGTGAACCGTCAGAATTCAGATCTGTCCACCGTGTGTCTTC
TTCTGCACGAGACTTTGAGGCTGTCAGAGCGCTTTTTGCGTGGTTGCTCCCGCAAGTTTCCTTCTCTGGA
GCTTCCCGCAGGTGGGCAGCTAGCTGCAGCGACTACCGCATCATCACAGCCTGTTGAACTCTTCTGAGCA
AGAGAAGGGGAGGCGGGGTAAGGGAAGTAGGTGGAAGATTCAGCCAAGCTCAAGGATGGAAGTGCAGTTA
GGGCTGGGAAGGGTCTACCCTCGGCCGCCGTCCAAGACCTACCGAGGAGCTTTCCAGAATCTGTTCCAGA
GCGTGCGCGAAGTGATCCAGAACCCGGGCCCCAGGCACCCAGAGGCCGCGAGCGCAGCACCTCCCGGCGC
CAGTTTGCTGCTGCTGCAGCAGCAGCAGCAGCAGCAGCAGCAGCAGCAGCAGCAGCAGCAGCAGCAGCAG
CAGCAGCAGCAGCAAGAGACTAGCCCCAGGCAGCAGCAGCAGCAGCAGGGTGAGGATGGTTCTCCCCAAG
CCCATCGTAGAGGCCCCACAGGCTACCTGGTCCTGGATGAGGAACAGCAACCTTCACAGCCGCAGTCGGC
CCTGGAGTGCCACCCCGAGAGAGGTTGCGTCCCAGAGCCTGGAGCCGCCGTGGCCGCCAGCAAGGGGCTG
CCGCAGCAGCTGCCAGCACCTCCGGACGAGGATGACTCAGCTGCCCCATCCACGTTGTCCCTGCTGGGCC
CCACTTTCCCCGGCTTAAGCAGCTGCTCCGCTGACCTTAAAGACATCCTGAGCGAGGCCAGCACCATGCA
ACTCCTTCAGCAACAGCAGCAGGAAGCAGTATCCGAAGGCAGCAGCAGCGGGAGAGCGAGGGAGGCCTCG
GGGGCTCCCACTTCCTCCAAGGACAATTACTTAGGGGGCACTTCGACCATTTCTGACAACGCCAAGGAGT
TGTGTAAGGCAGTGTCGGTGTCCATGGGCCTGGGTGTGGAGGCGTTGGAGCATCTGAGTCCAGGGGAACA
GCTTCGGGGGGATTGCATGTACGCCCCACTTTTGGGAGTTCCACCCGCTGTGCGTCCCACTCCTTGTGCC
CCATTGGCCGAATGCAAAGGTTCTCTGCTAGACGACAGCGCAGGCAAGAGCACTGAAGATACTGCTGAGT
ATTCCCCTTTCAAGGGAGGTTACACCAAAGGGCTAGAAGGCGAGAGCCTAGGCTGCTCTGGCAGCGCTGC
AGCAGGGAGCTCCGGGACACTTGAACTGCCGTCTACCCTGTCTCTCTACAAGTCCGGAGCACTGGACGAG
GCAGCTGCGTACCAGAGTCGCGACTACTACAACTTTCCACTGGCTCTGGCCGGACCGCCGCCCCCTCCGC
CGCCTCCCCATCCCCACGCTCGCATCAAGCTGGAGAACCCGCTGGACTACGGCAGCGCCTGGGCGGCTGC
GGCGGCGCAGTGCCGCTATGGGGACCTGGCGAGCCTGCATGGCGCGGGTGCAGCGGGACCCGGTTCTGGG
TCACCCTCAGCCGCCGCTTCCTCATCCTGGCACACTCTCTTCACAGCCGAAGAAGGCCAGTTGTATGGAC
CGTGTGGTGGTGGTGGGGGTGGTGGCGGCGGCGGCGGCGGCGGCGGCGGCGGCGGCGGCGGCGGCGGCGG
CGGCGAGGCGGGAGCTGTAGCCCCCTACGGCTACACTCGGCCCCCTCAGGGGCTGGCGGGCCAGGAAAGC
GACTTCACCGCACCTGATGTGTGGTACCCTGGCGGCATGGTGAGCAGAGTGCCCTATCCCAGTCCCACTT
GTGTCAAAAGCGAAATGGGCCCCTGGATGGATAGCTACTCCGGACCTTACGGGGACATGCGTTTGGAGAC
TGCCAGGGACCATGTTTTGCCCATTGACTATTACTTTCCACCCCAGAAGACCTGCCTGATCTGTGGAGAT
GAAGCTTCTGGGTGTCACTATGGAGCTCTCACATGTGGAAGCTGCAAGGTCTTCTTCAAAAGAGCCGCTG
AAGGGAAACAGAAGTACCTGTGCGCCAGCAGAAATGATTGCACTATTGATAAATTCCGAAGGAAAAATTG
TCCATCTTGTCGTCTTCGGAAATGTTATGAAGCAGGGATGACTCTGGGAGCCCGGAAGCTGAAGAAACTT
GGTAATCTGAAACTACAGGAGGAAGGAGAGGCTTCCAGCACCACCAGCCCCACTGAGGAGACAACCCAGA
AGCTGACAGGGGTGGCATCCCTGTGACCCCTCCCCAGTGCCTCTCCTGGCCCTGGAAGTTGCCACTCCAG
TGCCCACCAGCCTTGTCCTAATAAAATTAAGTTGCATCATTTTGTCTGACTAGGTGTCCTTCTATAATAT
TATGGGGTGGAGGGGGGTGGTATGGAGCAAGGGGCAAGTTGGGAAGACAACCTGTAGGGCCTGCGGGGTC
TATTGGGAACCAAGCTGGAGTGCAGTGGCACAATCTTGGCTCACTGCAATCTCCGCCTCCTGGGTTCAAG
CGATTCTCCTGCCTCAGCCTCCCGAGTTGTTGGGATTCCAGGCATGCATGACCAGGCTCAGCTAATTTTT
GTTTTTTTGGTAGAGACGGGGTTTCACCATATTGGCCAGGCTGGTCTCCAACTCCTAATCTCAGGTGATC
TACCCACCTTGGCCTCCCAAATTGCTGGGATTACAGGCGTGAACCACTGCTCCCTTCCCTGTCCTTCTGA
TTTTAAAATAACTATACCAGCAGGAGGACGTCCAGACACAGCATAGGCTACCTGGCCATGCCCAACCGGT
GGGACATTTGAGTTGCTTGCTTGGCACTGTCCTCTCATGCGTTGGGTCCACTCAGTAGATGCCTGTTGAA
TTGGGTACGCGGCCAGCTTGGCTGTGGAATGTGTGTCAGTTAGGGTGTGGAAAGTCCCCAGGCTCCCCAG
CAGGCAGAAGTATGCAAAGCATGCATCTCAATTAGTCAGCAACCAGGTGTGGAAAGTCCCCAGGCTCCCC
AGCAGGCAGAAGTATGCAAAGCATGCATCTCAATTAGTCAGCAACCATAGTCCCGCCCCTAACTCCGCCC
ATCCCGCCCCTAACTCCGCCCAGTTCCGCCCATTCTCCGCCCCATGGCTGACTAATTTTTTTTATTTATG
CAGAGGCCGAGGCCGCCTCGGCCTCTGAGCTATTCCAGAAGTAGTGAGGAGGCTTTTTTGGAGGCCTAGG
CTTTTGCAAAAAGCTCCTCGAGGAACTGAAAAACCAGAAAGTTAATTCCCTATAGTGAGTCGTATTAAAT
TCGTAATCATGTCATAGCTGTTTCCTGTGTGAAATTGTTATCCGCTCACAATTCCACACAACATACGAGC
CGGAAGCATAAAGTGTAAAGCCTGGGGTGCCTAATGAGTGAGCTAACTCACATTAATTGCGTTGCGCTCA
CTGCCCGCTTTCCAGTCGGGAAACCTGTCGTGCCAGCTGCATTAATGAATCGGCCAACGCGCGGGGAGAG
GCGGTTTGCGTATTGGGCGCTCTTCCGCTTCCTCGCTCACTGACTCGCTGCGCTCGGTCGTTCGGCTGCG
GCGAGCGGTATCAGCTCACTCAAAGGCGGTAATACGGTTATCCACAGAATCAGGGGATAACGCAGGAAAG
AACATGTGAGCAAAAGGCCAGCAAAAGGCCAGGAACCGTAAAAAGGCCGCGTTGCTGGCGTTTTTCCATA
GGCTCCGCCCCCCTGACGAGCATCACAAAAATCGACGCTCAAGTCAGAGGTGGCGAAACCCGACAGGACT
ATAAAGATACCAGGCGTTTCCCCCTGGAAGCTCCCTCGTGCGCTCTCCTGTTCCGACCCTGCCGCTTACC
GGATACCTGTCCGCCTTTCTCCCTTCGGGAAGCGTGGCGCTTTCTCATAGCTCACGCTGTAGGTATCTCA
GTTCGGTGTAGGTCGTTCGCTCCAAGCTGGGCTGTGTGCACGAACCCCCCGTTCAGCCCGACCGCTGCGC
CTTATCCGGTAACTATCGTCTTGAGTCCAACCCGGTAAGACACGACTTATCGCCACTGGCAGCAGCCACT
GGTAACAGGATTAGCAGAGCGAGGTATGTAGGCGGTGCTACAGAGTTCTTGAAGTGGTGGCCTAACTACG
GCTACACTAGAAGAACAGTATTTGGTATCTGCGCTCTGCTGAAGCCAGTTACCTTCGGAAAAAGAGTTGG
TAGCTCTTGATCCGGCAAACAAACCACCGCTGGTAGCGGTGGTTTTTTTGTTTGCAAGCAGCAGATTACG
CGCAGAAAAAAAGGATCTCAAGAAGATCCTTTGATCTTTTCTACGGGGTCTGACGCTCAGTGGAACGAAA
ACTCACGTTAAGGGATTTTGGTCATGAGATTATCAAAAAGGATCTTCACCTAGATCCTTTTAAATTAAAA
ATGAAGTTTTAAATCAATCTAAAGTATATATGAGTAAACTTGGTCTGACAGTTACCAATGCTTAATCAGT
GAGGCACCTATCTCAGCGATCTGTCTATTTCGTTCATCCATAGTTGCCTGACTCCCCGTCGTGTAGATAA
CTACGATACGGGAGGGCTTACCATCTGGCCCCAGTGCTGCAATGATACCGCGAGACCCACGCTCACCGGC
TCCAGATTTATCAGCAATAAACCAGCCAGCCGGAAGGGCCGAGCGCAGAAGTGGTCCTGCAACTTTATCC
GCCTCCATCCAGTCTATTAATTGTTGCCGGGAAGCTAGAGTAAGTAGTTCGCCAGTTAATAGTTTGCGCA
ACGTTGTTGCCATTGCTACAGGCATCGTGGTGTCACGCTCGTCGTTTGGTATGGCTTCATTCAGCTCCGG
TTCCCAACGATCAAGGCGAGTTACATGATCCCCCATGTTGTGCAAAAAAGCGGTTAGCTCCTTCGGTCCT
CCGATCGTTGTCAGAAGTAAGTTGGCCGCAGTGTTATCACTCATGGTTATGGCAGCACTGCATAATTCTC
TTACTGTCATGCCATCCGTAAGATGCTTTTCTGTGACTGGTGAGTACTCAACCAAGTCATTCTGAGAATA
GTGTATGCGGCGACCGAGTTGCTCTTGCCCGGCGTCAATACGGGATAATACCGCGCCACATAGCAGAACT
TTAAAAGTGCTCATCATTGGAAAACGTTCTTCGGGGCGAAAACTCTCAAGGATCTTACCGCTGTTGAGAT
CCAGTTCGATGTAACCCACTCGTGCACCCAACTGATCTTCAGCATCTTTTACTTTCACCAGCGTTTCTGG
GTGAGCAAAAACAGGAAGGCAAAATGCCGCAAAAAAGGGAATAAGGGCGACACGGAAATGTTGAATACTC
ATACTCTTCCTTTTTCAATATTATTGAAGCATTTATCAGGGTTATTGTCTCATGAGCGGATACATATTTG
AATGTATTTAGAAAAATAAACAAATAGGGGTTCCGCGCACATTTCCCCGAAAAGTGCCACCTG
[124 nt withheld, positions 6014-6137]
C
[91 nt withheld, positions 6139-6229]
A
[49 nt withheld, positions 6231-6279]
CCTTTGACGTTGGAGTCCACGTTCTTT
[37 nt withheld, positions 6307-6343]
ACCCTATCTCGGTCTATTCTTTTGATTTATAAGGGATTTTGCCGATTTCGGCCTATTGGTTAAAAAATGA
GCTGATTTAACAAAAATTTAACGCGAATTTTAACAAAATATTAACGCTTACAATTTCCATTCGCCATTCA
GGCTGCGCAACTGTTGGGAAGGGCGATCGGTGCGGGCCTCTTCGCTATTACGCCAGCTGGCGAAAGGGGG
ATGTGCTGCAAGGCGATTAAGTTGGGTAACGCCAGGGTTTTCCCAGTCACGACGTTGTAAAACGACGGCC
AGTGCCAAGCTGATCTATACATTGAATCAATATTGGCAATTAGCCATATTAGTCATTGGTTATATAGCAT
AAATCAATATTGGCTATTGGCCATTGCATACGTTGTATCTATATCATAATATGTACATTTATATTGGCTC
ATGTCCAATATGACCGCCATGTT
