>Addgene plasmid #89079 | pCMV-hAR1-660 | addgene partial sequence | sequence record 175226 | Addgene Partial NGS Result
CTGTAGCCCCCTACGGCTACACTCGGCCCCCTCAGGGGCTGGCGGGCCAGGAAAGCGACTTCACCGCACC
TGATGTGTGGTACCCTGGCGGCATGGTGAGCAGAGTGCCCTATCCCAGTCCCACTTGTGTCAAAAGCGAA
ATGGGCCCCTGGATGGATAGCTACTCCGGACCTTACGGGGACATGCGTTTGGAGACTGCCAGGGACCATG
TTTTGCCCATTGACTATTACTTTCCACCCCAGAAGACCTGCCTGATCTGTGGAGATGAAGCTTCTGGGTG
TCACTATGGAGCTCTCACATGTGGAAGCTGCAAGGTCTTCTTCAAAAGAGCCGCTGAAGGGAAACAGAAG
TACCTGTGCGCCAGCAGAAATGATTGCACTATTGATAAATTCCGAAGGAAAAATTGTCCATCTTGTCGTC
TTCGGAAATGTTATGAAGCAGGGATGACTCTGGGAGCCCGGAAGCTGAAGAAACTTGGTAATCTGAAACT
ACAGGAGGAAGGAGAGGCTTCCAGCACCACCAGCCCCACTGAGGAGACAACCCAGAAGCTGACAGGGGTG
GCATCCCTGTGACCCCTCCCCAGTGCCTCTCCTGGCCCTGGAAGTTGCCACTCCAGTGCCCACCAGCCTT
GTCCTAATAAAATTAAGTTGCATCATTTTGTCTGACTAGGTGTCCTTCTATAATATTATGGGGTGGAGGG
GGGTGGTATGGAGCAAGGGGCAAGTTGGGAAGACAACCTGTAGGGCCTGCGGGGTCTATTGGGAACCAAG
CTGGAGTGCAGTGGCACAATCTTGGCTCACTGCAATCTCCGCCTCCTGGGTTCAAGCGATTCTCCTGCCT
CAGCCTCCCGAGTTGTTGGGATTCCAGGCATGCATGACCAGGCTCAGCTAATTTTTGTTTTTTTGGTAGA
GACGGGGTTTCACCATATTGGCCAGGCTGGTCTCCAACTCCTAATCTCAGGTGATCTACCCACCTTGGCC
TCCCAAATTGCTGGGATTACAGGCGTGAACCACTGCTCCCTTCCCTGTCCTTCTGATTTTAAAATAACTA
TACCAGCAGGAGGACGTCCAGACACAGCATAGGCTACCTGGCCATGCCCAACCGGTGGGACATTTGAGTT
GCTTGCTTGGCACTGTCCTCTCATGCGTTGGGTCCACTCAGTAGATGCCTGTTGAATTGGGTACGCGGCC
AGCTTGGCTGTGGAATGTGTGTCAGTTAGGGTGTGGAAAGTCCCCAGGCTCCCCAGCAGGCAGAAGTATG
CAAAGCATGCATCTCAATTAGTCAGCAACCAGGTGTGGAAAGTCCCCAGGCTCCCCAGCAGGCAGAAGTA
TGCAAAGCATGCATCTCAATTAGTCAGCAACCATAGTCCCGCCCCTAACTCCGCCCATCCCGCCCCTAAC
TCCGCCCAGTTCCGCCCATTCTCCGCCCCATGGCTGACTAATTTTTTTTATTTATGCAGAGGCCGAGGCC
GCCTCGGCCTCTGAGCTATTCCAGAAGTAGTGAGGAGGCTTTTTTGGAGGCCTAGGCTTTTGCAAAAAGC
TCCTCGAGGAACTGAAAAACCAGAAAGTTAATTCCCTATAGTGAGTCGTATTAAATTCGTAATCATGTCA
TAGCTGTTTCCTGTGTGAAATTGTTATCCGCTCACAATTCCACACAACATACGAGCCGGAAGCATAAAGT
GTAAAGCCTGGGGTGCCTAATGAGTGAGCTAACTCACATTAATTGCGTTGCGCTCACTGCCCGCTTTCCA
GTCGGGAAACCTGTCGTGCCAGCTGCATTAATGAATCGGCCAACGCGCGGGGAGAGGCGGTTTGCGTATT
GGGCGCTCTTCCGCTTCCTCGCTCACTGACTCGCTGCGCTCGGTCGTTCGGCTGCGGCGAGCGGTATCAG
CTCACTCAAAGGCGGTAATACGGTTATCCACAGAATCAGGGGATAACGCAGGAAAGAACATGTGAGCAAA
AGGCCAGCAAAAGGCCAGGAACCGTAAAAAGGCCGCGTTGCTGGCGTTTTTCCATAGGCTCCGCCCCCCT
GACGAGCATCACAAAAATCGACGCTCAAGTCAGAGGTGGCGAAACCCGACAGGACTATAAAGATACCAGG
CGTTTCCCCCTGGAAGCTCCCTCGTGCGCTCTCCTGTTCCGACCCTGCCGCTTACCGGATACCTGTCCGC
CTTTCTCCCTTCGGGAAGCGTGGCGCTTTCTCATAGCTCACGCTGTAGGTATCTCAGTTCGGTGTAGGTC
GTTCGCTCCAAGCTGGGCTGTGTGCACGAACCCCCCGTTCAGCCCGACCGCTGCGCCTTATCCGGTAACT
ATCGTCTTGAGTCCAACCCGGTAAGACACGACTTATCGCCACTGGCAGCAGCCACTGGTAACAGGATTAG
CAGAGCGAGGTATGTAGGCGGTGCTACAGAGTTCTTGAAGTGGTGGCCTAACTACGGCTACACTAGAAGA
ACAGTATTTGGTATCTGCGCTCTGCTGAAGCCAGTTACCTTCGGAAAAAGAGTTGGTAGCTCTTGATCCG
GCAAACAAACCACCGCTGGTAGCGGTGGTTTTTTTGTTTGCAAGCAGCAGATTACGCGCAGAAAAAAAGG
ATCTCAAGAAGATCCTTTGATCTTTTCTACGGGGTCTGACGCTCAGTGGAACGAAAACTCACGTTAAGGG
ATTTTGGTCATGAGATTATCAAAAAGGATCTTCACCTAGATCCTTTTAAATTAAAAATGAAGTTTTAAAT
CAATCTAAAGTATATATGAGTAAACTTGGTCTGACAGTTACCAATGCTTAATCAGTGAGGCACCTATCTC
AGCGATCTGTCTATTTCGTTCATCCATAGTTGCCTGACTCCCCGTCGTGTAGATAACTACGATACGGGAG
GGCTTACCATCTGGCCCCAGTGCTGCAATGATACCGCGAGACCCACGCTCACCGGCTCCAGATTTATCAG
CAATAAACCAGCCAGCCGGAAGGGCCGAGCGCAGAAGTGGTCCTGCAACTTTATCCGCCTCCATCCAGTC
TATTAATTGTTGCCGGGAAGCTAGAGTAAGTAGTTCGCCAGTTAATAGTTTGCGCAACGTTGTTGCCATT
GCTACAGGCATCGTGGTGTCACGCTCGTCGTTTGGTATGGCTTCATTCAGCTCCGGTTCCCAACGATCAA
GGCGAGTTACATGATCCCCCATGTTGTGCAAAAAAGCGGTTAGCTCCTTCGGTCCTCCGATCGTTGTCAG
AAGTAAGTTGGCCGCAGTGTTATCACTCATGGTTATGGCAGCACTGCATAATTCTCTTACTGTCATGCCA
TCCGTAAGATGCTTTTCTGTGACTGGTGAGTACTCAACCAAGTCATTCTGAGAATAGTGTATGCGGCGAC
CGAGTTGCTCTTGCCCGGCGTCAATACGGGATAATACCGCGCCACATAGCAGAACTTTAAAAGTGCTCAT
CATTGGAAAACGTTCTTCGGGGCGAAAACTCTCAAGGATCTTACCGCTGTTGAGATCCAGTTCGATGTAA
CCCACTCGTGCACCCAACTGATCTTCAGCATCTTTTACTTTCACCAGCGTTTCTGGGTGAGCAAAAACAG
GAAGGCAAAATGCCGCAAAAAAGGGAATAAGGGCGACACGGAAATGTTGAATACTCATACTCTTCCTTTT
TCAATATTATTGAAGCATTTATCAGGGTTATTGTCTCATGAGCGGATACATATTTGAATGTATTTAGAAA
AATAAACAAATAGGGGTTCCGCGCACATTTCCCCGAAAAGTGCCACCTG
[124 nt withheld, positions 3760-3883]
C
[91 nt withheld, positions 3885-3975]
A
[49 nt withheld, positions 3977-4025]
CCTTTGACGTTGGAGTCCACGTTCTTT
[37 nt withheld, positions 4053-4089]
ACCCTATCTCGGTCTATTCTTTTGATTTATAAGGGATTTTGCCGATTTCGGCCTATTGGTTAAAAAATGA
GCTGATTTAACAAAAATTTAACGCGAATTTTAACAAAATATTAACGCTTACAATTTCCATTCGCCATTCA
GGCTGCGCAACTGTTGGGAAGGGCGATCGGTGCGGGCCTCTTCGCTATTACGCCAGCTGGCGAAAGGGGG
ATGTGCTGCAAGGCGATTAAGTTGGGTAACGCCAGGGTTTTCCCAGTCACGACGTTGTAAAACGACGGCC
AGTGCCAAGCTGATCTATACATTGAATCAATATTGGCAATTAGCCATATTAGTCATTGGTTATATAGCAT
AAATCAATATTGGCTATTGGCCATTGCATACGTTGTATCTATATCATAATATGTACATTTATATTGGCTC
ATGTCCAATATGACCGCCATGTTGACATTGATTATTGACTAGTTATTAATAGTAATCAATTACGGGGTCA
TTAGTTCATAGCCCATATATGGAGTTCCGCGTTACATAACTTACGGTAAATGGCCCGCCTGGCTGACCGC
CCAACGACCCCCGCCCATTGACGTCAATAATGACGTATGTTCCCATAGTAACGCCAATAGGGACTTTCCA
TTGACGTCAATGGGTGGAGTATTTACGGTAAACTGCCCACTTGGCAGTACATCAAGTGTATCATATGCCA
AGTCCGCCCCCTATTGACGTCAATGACGGTAAATGGCCCGCCTGGCATTATGCCCAGTACATGACCTTAC
GGGACTTTCCTACTTGGCAGTACATCTACGTATTAGTCATCGCTATTACCATGGTGATGCGGTTTTGGCA
GTACACCAATGGGCGTGGATAGCGGTTTGACTCACGGGGATTTCCAAGTCTCCACCCCATTGACGTCAAT
GGGAGTTTGTTTTGGCACCAAAATCAACGGGACTTTCCAAAATGTCGTAATAACCCCGCCCCGTTGACGC
AAATGGGCGGTAGGCGTGTACGGTGGGAGGTCTATATAAGCAGAGCTCGTTTAGTGAACCGTCAGAATTC
AGATCTGTCCACCGTGTGTCTTCTTCTGCACGAGACTTTGAGGCTGTCAGAGCGCTTTTTGCGTGGTTGC
TCCCGCAAGTTTCCTTCTCTGGAGCTTCCCGCAGGTGGGCAGCTAGCTGCAGCGACTACCGCATCATCAC
AGCCTGTTGAACTCTTCTGAGCAAGAGAAGGGGAGGCGGGGTAAGGGAAGTAGGTGGAAGATTCAGCCAA
GCTCAAGGATGGAAGTGCAGTTAGGGCTGGGAAGGGTCTACCCTCGGCCGCCGTCCAAGACCTACCGAGG
AGCTTTCCAGAATCTGTTCCAGAGCGTGCGCGAAGTGATCCAGAACCCGGGCCCCAGGCACCCAGAGGCC
GCGAGCGCAGCACCTCCCGGCGCCAGTTTGCTGCTGCTGCAGCAGCAGCAGCAGCAGCAGCAGCAGCAGC
AGCAGCAGCAGCAGCAGCAGCAGCAGCAGCAGCAGCAGCAGCAAGAGACTAGCCCCAGGCAGCAGCAGCA
GCAGCAGGGTGAGGATGGTTCTCCCCAAGCCCATCGTAGAGGCCCCACAGGCTACCTGGTCCTGGATGAG
GAACAGCAACCTTCACAGCCGCAGTCGGCCCTGGAGTGCCACCCCGAGAGAGGTTGCGTCCCAGAGCCTG
GAGCCGCCGTGGCCGCCAGCAAGGGGCTGCCGCAGCAGCTGCCAGCACCTCCGGACGAGGATGACTCAGC
TGCCCCATCCACGTTGTCCCTGCTGGGCCCCACTTTCCCCGGCTTAAGCAGCTGCTCCGCTGACCTTAAA
GACATCCTGAGCGAGGCCAGCACCATGCAACTCCTTCAGCAACAGCAGCAGGAAGCAGTATCCGAAGGCA
GCAGCAGCGGGAGAGCGAGGGAGGCCTCGGGGGCTCCCACTTCCTCCAAGGACAATTACTTAGGGGGCAC
TTCGACCATTTCTGACAACGCCAAGGAGTTGTGTAAGGCAGTGTCGGTGTCCATGGGCCTGGGTGTGGAG
GCGTTGGAGCATCTGAGTCCAGGGGAACAGCTTCGGGGGGATTGCATGTACGCCCCACTTTTGGGAGTTC
CACCCGCTGTGCGTCCCACTCCTTGTGCCCCATTGGCCGAATGCAAAGGTTCTCTGCTAGACGACAGCGC
AGGCAAGAGCACTGAAGATACTGCTGAGTATTCCCCTTTCAAGGGAGGTTACACCAAAGGGCTAGAAGGC
GAGAGCCTAGGCTGCTCTGGCAGCGCTGCAGCAGGGAGCTCCGGGACACTTGAACTGCCGTCTACCCTGT
CTCTCTACAAGTCCGGAGCACTGGACGAGGCAGCTGCGTACCAGAGTCGCGACTACTACAACTTTCCACT
GGCTCTGGCCGGACCGCCGCCCCCTCCGCCGCCTCCCCATCCCCACGCTCGCATCAAGCTGGAGAACCCG
CTGGACTACGGCAGCGCCTGGGCGGCTGCGGCGGCGCAGTGCCGCTATGGGGACCTGGCGAGCCTGCATG
GCGCGGGTGCAGCGGGACCCGGTTCTGGGTCACCCTCAGCCGCCGCTTCCTCATCCTGGCACACTCTCTT
CACAGCCGAAGAAGGCCAGTTGTATGGACCGTGTGGTGGTGGTG
